>Addgene plasmid #132260 | pDONR221_SLC4A4 | addgene full sequence | sequence record 263659 | Addgene NGS Result
CTTTCCTGCGTTATCCCCTGATTCTGTGGATAACCGTATTACCGCCTTTGAGTGAGCTGATACCGCTCGC
CGCAGCCGAACGACCGAGCGCAGCGAGTCAGTGAGCGAGGAAGCGGAAGAGCGCCCAATACGCAAACCGC
CTCTCCCCGCGCGTTGGCCGATTCATTAATGCAGCTGGCACGACAGGTTTCCCGACTGGAAAGCGGGCAG
TGAGCGCAACGCAATTAATACGCGTACCGCTAGCCAGGAAGAGTTTGTAGAAACGCAAAAAGGCCATCCG
TCAGGATGGCCTTCTGCTTAGTTTGATGCCTGGCAGTTTATGGCGGGCGTCCTGCCCGCCACCCTCCGGG
CCGTTGCTTCACAACGTTCAAATCCGCTCCCGGCGGATTTGTCCTACTCAGGAGAGCGTTCACCGACAAA
CAACAGATAAAACGAAAGGCCCAGTCTTCCGACTGAGCCTTTCGTTTTATTTGATGCCTGGCAGTTCCCT
ACTCTCGCGTTAACGCTAGCATGGATGTTTTCCCAGTCACGACGTTGTAAAACGACGGCCAGTCTTAAGC
TCGGGCCCCAAATAATGATTTTATTTTGACTGATAGTGACCTGTTCGTTGCAACACATTGATGAGCAATG
CTTTTTTATAATGCCAACTTTGTACAAAAAAGCAGGCTCCACCATGGAGGACGAGGCCGTGCTGGATAGG
GGAGCAAGCTTCCTGAAGCACGTGTGCGACGAGGAGGAGGTGGAGGGCCACCACACCATCTACATCGGCG
TGCACGTGCCCAAGAGCTATCGGAGAAGGCGCCGGCACAAGAGAAAGACAGGCCACAAGGAGAAGAAGGA
GAAGGAGAGGATCTCCGAGAACTACTCCGACAAGTCTGATATCGAGAATGCCGACGAGAGCTCCTCTAGC
ATCCTGAAGCCCCTGATCTCTCCTGCAGCAGAGAGGATCCGGTTCATCCTGGGAGAGGAGGACGATAGCC
CAGCACCACCTCAGCTGTTTACCGAGCTGGACGAGCTGCTGGCCGTGGATGGCCAGGAGATGGAGTGGAA
GGAGACAGCCCGCTGGATCAAGTTCGAGGAGAAGGTGGAGCAGGGAGGAGAGCGGTGGTCTAAGCCTCAC
GTGGCCACCCTGAGCCTGCACTCCCTGTTTGAGCTGCGCACATGTATGGAGAAGGGCAGCATCATGCTGG
ACCGGGAGGCCTCCTCTCTGCCTCAGCTGGTGGAGATGATCGTGGACCACCAGATCGAGACCGGCCTGCT
GAAGCCAGAGCTGAAGGATAAGGTGACCTATACACTGCTGCGCAAGCACCGGCACCAGACAAAGAAGTCC
AACCTGAGATCTCTGGCCGACATCGGCAAGACCGTGAGCTCCGCCTCTAGGATGTTCACAAACCCCGATA
ATGGCAGCCCTGCCATGACCCACCGCAACCTGACATCTAGCTCCCTGAATGACATCTCCGATAAGCCAGA
GAAGGACCAGCTGAAGAACAAGTTCATGAAGAAGCTGCCCCGGGATGCCGAGGCCTCTAATGTGCTGGTG
GGCGAGGTGGACTTTCTGGATACCCCATTCATCGCCTTTGTGAGACTGCAGCAGGCCGTGATGCTGGGCG
CCCTGACCGAGGTGCCTGTGCCAACAAGGTTCCTGTTTATCCTGCTGGGCCCCAAGGGCAAGGCCAAGTC
CTACCACGAGATCGGCAGAGCCATCGCCACCCTGATGTCTGACGAGGTGTTCCACGATATCGCCTATAAG
GCCAAGGACAGGCACGATCTGATCGCCGGCATCGACGAGTTTCTGGATGAAGTGATCGTGCTGCCACCAG
GAGAGTGGGACCCAGCCATCAGAATCGAGCCTCCAAAGAGCCTGCCTTCTAGCGATAAGAGGAAGAACAT
GTACTCCGGCGGCGAGAACGTGCAGATGAATGGCGACACCCCTCACGATGGAGGACACGGAGGAGGAGGA
CACGGCGACTGCGAGGAGCTGCAGAGAACAGGCAGGTTCTGTGGCGGCCTGATCAAGGATATCAAGAGGA
AGGCCCCATTCTTTGCCTCTGACTTTTACGATGCCCTGAATATCCAGGCCCTGAGCGCCATCCTGTTCAT
CTATCTGGCCACCGTGACAAACGCCATCACCTTTGGCGGACTGCTGGGCGACGCAACAGATAATATGCAG
GGCGTGCTGGAGTCCTTCCTGGGAACCGCCGTGTCTGGAGCCATCTTCTGCCTGTTTGCCGGCCAGCCAC
TGACCATCCTGTCCTCTACAGGCCCCGTGCTGGTGTTTGAGCGCCTGCTGTTCAACTTCAGCAAGGACAA
CAATTTCGATTACCTGGAGTTTCGGCTGTGGATCGGCCTGTGGAGCGCCTTCCTGTGCCTGATCCTGGTG
GCCACCGACGCCTCCTTTCTGGTGCAGTACTTCACCCGCTTTACAGAGGAGGGCTTCAGCTCCCTGATCT
CCTTCATCTTTATCTATGACGCCTTTAAGAAGATGATCAAGCTGGCCGATTACTATCCCATCAACTCCAA
TTTCAAGGTCGGCTACAACACCCTGTTTTCTTGCACATGCGTGCCCCCTGACCCTGCCAACATCAGCATC
TCCAATGATACCACACTGGCCCCAGAGTACCTGCCCACCATGTCTAGCACAGACATGTATCACAATACCA
CATTCGATTGGGCCTTTCTGAGCAAGAAGGAGTGCTCCAAGTATGGCGGCAACCTGGTGGGCAACAATTG
TAATTTCGTGCCCGACATCACCCTGATGTCCTTCATCCTGTTTCTGGGCACCTACACATCCTCTATGGCC
CTGAAGAAGTTCAAGACATCTCCATATTTTCCCACCACAGCCAGAAAGCTGATCAGCGATTTCGCCATCA
TCCTGTCCATCCTGATCTTTTGCGTGATCGACGCCCTGGTGGGCGTGGATACCCCAAAGCTGATCGTGCC
CAGCGAGTTCAAGCCTACATCCCCAAACAGGGGCTGGTTCGTGCCACCCTTTGGCGAGAATCCTTGGTGG
GTGTGCCTGGCAGCAGCAATCCCAGCCCTGCTGGTGACCATCCTGATCTTCATGGACCAGCAGATCACAG
CCGTGATCGTGAACCGCAAGGAGCACAAGCTGAAGAAGGGCGCCGGCTACCACCTGGATCTGTTTTGGGT
GGCCATCCTGATGGTCATCTGCAGCCTGATGGCACTGCCATGGTACGTGGCAGCAACCGTGATCTCTATC
GCCCACATCGACAGCCTGAAGATGGAGACCGAGACATCCGCCCCTGGAGAGCAGCCAAAGTTCCTGGGCG
TGCGCGAGCAGAGGGTGACCGGCACACTGGTGTTTATCCTGACCGGCCTGAGCGTGTTCATGGCCCCAAT
CCTGAAGTTTATCCCCATGCCTGTGCTGTACGGCGTGTTCCTGTATATGGGCGTGGCCTCCCTGAATGGC
GTGCAGTTTATGGACCGCCTGAAGCTGCTGCTGATGCCTCTGAAGCACCAGCCAGATTTCATCTACCTGC
GGCACGTGCCTCTGAGAAGGGTGCACCTGTTCACCTTTCTGCAGGTGCTGTGCCTGGCCCTGCTGTGGAT
CCTGAAGAGCACAGTGGCCGCCATCATCTTCCCAGTGATGATCCTGGCCCTGGTGGCCGTGCGGAAGGGC
ATGGACTACCTGTTCTCTCAGCACGATCTGAGCTTTCTGGACGATGTGATCCCCGAGAAGGACAAGAAGA
AGAAGGAGGATGAGAAGAAGAAGAAGAAGAAGAAGGGCTCTCTGGACAGCGATAACGACGATTCCGACTG
CCCTTATTCTGAGAAGGTGCCCAGCATCAAGATCCCTATGGATATCATGGAGCAGCAGCCATTCCTGTCT
GACAGCAAGCCCTCCGATAGAGAGAGGTCTCCTACCTTTCTGGAGAGACACACATCCTGTGACCCAGCTT
TCTTGTACAAAGTTGGCATTATAAGAAAGCATTGCTTATCAATTTGTTGCAACGAACAGGTCACTATCAG
TCAAAATAAAATCATTATTTGCCATCCAGCTGATATCCCCTATAGTGAGTCGTATTACATGGTCATAGCT
GTTTCCTGGCAGCTCTGGCCCGTGTCTCAAAATCTCTGATGTTACATTGCACAAGATAAAAATATATCAT
CATGAACAATAAAACTGTCTGCTTACATAAACAGTAATACAAGGGGTGTTATGAGCCATATTCAACGGGA
AACGTCGAGGCCGCGATTAAATTCCAACATGGATGCTGATTTATATGGGTATAAATGGGCTCGCGATAAT
GTCGGGCAATCAGGTGCGACAATCTATCGCTTGTATGGGAAGCCCGATGCGCCAGAGTTGTTTCTGAAAC
ATGGCAAAGGTAGCGTTGCCAATGATGTTACAGATGAGATGGTCAGACTAAACTGGCTGACGGAATTTAT
GCCTCTTCCGACCATCAAGCATTTTATCCGTACTCCTGATGATGCATGGTTACTCACCACTGCGATCCCC
GGAAAAACAGCATTCCAGGTATTAGAAGAATATCCTGATTCAGGTGAAAATATTGTTGATGCGCTGGCAG
TGTTCCTGCGCCGGTTGCATTCGATTCCTGTTTGTAATTGTCCTTTTAACAGCGATCGCGTATTTCGTCT
CGCTCAGGCGCAATCACGAATGAATAACGGTTTGGTTGATGCGAGTGATTTTGATGACGAGCGTAATGGC
TGGCCTGTTGAACAAGTCTGGAAAGAAATGCATAAACTTTTGCCATTCTCACCGGATTCAGTCGTCACTC
ATGGTGATTTCTCACTTGATAACCTTATTTTTGACGAGGGGAAATTAATAGGTTGTATTGATGTTGGACG
AGTCGGAATCGCAGACCGATACCAGGATCTTGCCATCCTATGGAACTGCCTCGGTGAGTTTTCTCCTTCA
TTACAGAAACGGCTTTTTCAAAAATATGGTATTGATAATCCTGATATGAATAAATTGCAGTTTCATTTGA
TGCTCGATGAGTTTTTCTAATCAGAATTGGTTAATTGGTTGTAACACTGGCAGAGCATTACGCTGACTTG
ACGGGACGGCGCAAGCTCATGACCAAAATCCCTTAACGTGAGTTACGCGTCGTTCCACTGAGCGTCAGAC
CCCGTAGAAAAGATCAAAGGATCTTCTTGAGATCCTTTTTTTCTGCGCGTAATCTGCTGCTTGCAAACAA
AAAAACCACCGCTACCAGCGGTGGTTTGTTTGCCGGATCAAGAGCTACCAACTCTTTTTCCGAAGGTAAC
TGGCTTCAGCAGAGCGCAGATACCAAATACTGTTCTTCTAGTGTAGCCGTAGTTAGGCCACCACTTCAAG
AACTCTGTAGCACCGCCTACATACCTCGCTCTGCTAATCCTGTTACCAGTGGCTGCTGCCAGTGGCGATA
AGTCGTGTCTTACCGGGTTGGACTCAAGACGATAGTTACCGGATAAGGCGCAGCGGTCGGGCTGAACGGG
GGGTTCGTGCACACAGCCCAGCTTGGAGCGAACGACCTACACCGAACTGAGATACCTACAGCGTGAGCTA
TGAGAAAGCGCCACGCTTCCCGAAGGGAGAAAGGCGGACAGGTATCCGGTAAGCGGCAGGGTCGGAACAG
GAGAGCGCACGAGGGAGCTTCCAGGGGGAAACGCCTGGTATCTTTATAGTCCTGTCGGGTTTCGCCACCT
CTGACTTGAGCGTCGATTTTTGTGATGCTCGTCAGGGGGGCGGAGCCTATGGAAAAACGCCAGCAACGCG
GCCTTTTTACGGTTCCTGGCCTTTTGCTGGCCTTTTGCTCACATGTT
Features (pLannotate 1.2.2; 10 found; start..end, strand, type, name):
    121..213     +  CDS            lacI (fragment): lac repressor; lacI; The lac repressor binds to the lac operator to inhibit transcription in E. coli. This inhibition can be relieved by adding lactose or isopropyl-β-D-thiogalactopyranoside (IPTG).
    268..295     -  terminator     rrnB T2 terminator: transcription terminator T2 from the E. coli rrnB gene
    427..470     +  terminator     rrnB T1 terminator: Escherichia coli rrnB; transcription terminator T1 from the E. coli rrnB gene
    517..553     -  CDS            lacZα (fragment): LacZα fragment of β-galactosidase; lacZ fragment
    569..668     +  protein_bind   attL1: mutant version of attL; recombination site for the Gateway® LR reaction LR Clonase™
    674..3910    +  CDS            SLC4A4: S4A4_HUMAN - Also known as NBC, NBC1, NBCE1. Experimental evidence at protein level: Swiss-Prot protein existence level 1. [Isoform 2]: May have a higher activity than isoform 1. From Homo sapiens (Human).
   3912..4011    -  protein_bind   attL2: mutant version of attL; recombination site for the Gateway® LR reaction LR Clonase™
   4029..4047    -  promoter       T7 promoter: promoter for bacteriophage T7 RNA polymerase
   4181..4990    +  CDS            KanR: aminoglycoside phosphotransferase; aph(3')-Ia; confers resistance to kanamycin in bacteria or G418 (Geneticin®) in eukaryotes
   5137..5725    +  rep_origin     ori: high-copy-number ColE1/pMB1/pBR322/pUC origin of replication
