[The description below was written by a language model from this plasmid's Addgene catalogue record and pLannotate feature annotations shown in this document.]
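Description:
pDONR221_SLC4A4 is a Gateway entry clone built on the pDONR221 backbone and carrying a codon-optimized open reading frame for human SLC4A4, the electrogenic sodium bicarbonate cotransporter also known as NBC1 or NBCe1. The sequenced plasmid is 5,787 nt. It is propagated in E. coli from a high-copy ColE1/pUC-type origin and selected with kanamycin through an aminoglycoside phosphotransferase (KanR) gene. Although the catalogue lists the vector type as mammalian expression, the feature table shows no eukaryotic promoter or polyadenylation signal, so the plasmid is a shuttle for the ORF rather than an expression construct in its own right.

The 3,237 bp SLC4A4 coding sequence sits between attL1 and attL2, the recombination sites generated when an insert is captured in a donor vector. These sites allow directional, frame-preserving transfer of the ORF into any attR-containing destination vector through an LR Clonase reaction, so the user chooses the promoter, tags and selection system at that step. Upstream of attL1 lie the rrnB T1 and T2 transcription terminators, which shield the insert from read-through transcription in bacteria. A T7 promoter sits just beyond attL2, pointing back toward the insert. The short lacI and lacZα fragments annotated near the terminators are backbone remnants with no evident functional role. M13 forward and reverse priming sites are recorded for sequencing across the insert.

The plasmid belongs to a large consortium collection of solute carrier (SLC) transporter clones, intended as a standardized resource for subcloning transporter ORFs into custom expression vectors for functional and drug-discovery studies.
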