Addgene plasmid #132260: pDONR221_SLC4A4
Purpose: Gateway entry clone with codon-optimized ORF sequence for subcloning into custom expression vectors
Depositing lab: RESOLUTE Consortium & Giulio Superti-Furga. Depositing organization: CeMM Research Center for Molecular Medicine. Publication: The RESOLUTE consortium: unlocking SLC transporters for drug discovery. Superti-Furga G, Lackner D, Wiedmer T, Ingles-Prieto A, Barbosa B, Girardi E, Goldmann U, Gurtl B, Klavins K, Klimek C, Lindinger S, Lineiro-Retes E, Muller AC, Onstein S, Redinger G, Reil D, Sedlyarov V, Wolf G, Crawford M, Everley R, ... Steppan CM. Nat Rev Drug Discov. 2020 Jul;19(7):429-430. doi: 10.1038/d41573-020-00056-6. PubMed 32265506.
Backbone
  Vector backbone: pDONR221
  Backbone manufacturer: Thermo Fisher Scientific
  Backbone size w/o insert (bp): 2550
  Vector type: Mammalian Expression
Growth in bacteria
  Bacterial resistance: Kanamycin, 50 μg/mL
  Growth temperature: 37°C
  Growth strain: Stbl3
  Copy number: High Copy
Gene/Insert
  Gene/Insert name: SLC4A4 (alt name: NBC1, HNBC1, NBC2, pNBC, hhNMC, SLC4A5)
  Species: H. sapiens (human)
  Insert size (bp): 3237
  Entrez Gene: SLC4A4 (a.k.a. HNBC1, KNBC, NBC1, NBC2, NBCe1-A, SLC4A5, hhNMC, kNBC1, pNBC)
  Cloning method: Gateway Cloning
  Sequencing primers: 5′ M13-fwd; 3′ M13-rev
Terms and licenses: Academic/Nonprofit Terms; Industry Terms
Depositor comments: For more information on the full Resolute plasmid collection, please see www.addgene.org/depositor-collections/re-solute/. Please provide your feedback on this plasmid to the RESOLUTE consortium by filling out their RESOLUTE repository feedback form: https://forms.office.com/Pages/ResponsePage.aspx?id=0e05yklzmkS7rjFGQL4N7z4feCLQvEJAmVcOCM_u885UN1JJRko0Ukg4TVQwNTZLOUxPQVJWT1NHUCQlQCN0PWcu
How to cite: pDONR221_SLC4A4 was a gift from RESOLUTE Consortium & Giulio Superti-Furga (Addgene plasmid # 132260 ; http://n2t.net/addgene:132260 ; RRID:Addgene_132260)
