>Addgene plasmid #132260 | pDONR221_SLC4A4 | depositor partial sequence | sequence record 253920 | Codon-optimized ORF of SLC4A4
ATGGAGGACGAGGCCGTGCTGGATAGGGGAGCAAGCTTCCTGAAGCACGTGTGCGACGAGGAGGAGGTGG
AGGGCCACCACACCATCTACATCGGCGTGCACGTGCCCAAGAGCTATCGGAGAAGGCGCCGGCACAAGAG
AAAGACAGGCCACAAGGAGAAGAAGGAGAAGGAGAGGATCTCCGAGAACTACTCCGACAAGTCTGATATC
GAGAATGCCGACGAGAGCTCCTCTAGCATCCTGAAGCCCCTGATCTCTCCTGCAGCAGAGAGGATCCGGT
TCATCCTGGGAGAGGAGGACGATAGCCCAGCACCACCTCAGCTGTTTACCGAGCTGGACGAGCTGCTGGC
CGTGGATGGCCAGGAGATGGAGTGGAAGGAGACAGCCCGCTGGATCAAGTTCGAGGAGAAGGTGGAGCAG
GGAGGAGAGCGGTGGTCTAAGCCTCACGTGGCCACCCTGAGCCTGCACTCCCTGTTTGAGCTGCGCACAT
GTATGGAGAAGGGCAGCATCATGCTGGACCGGGAGGCCTCCTCTCTGCCTCAGCTGGTGGAGATGATCGT
GGACCACCAGATCGAGACCGGCCTGCTGAAGCCAGAGCTGAAGGATAAGGTGACCTATACACTGCTGCGC
AAGCACCGGCACCAGACAAAGAAGTCCAACCTGAGATCTCTGGCCGACATCGGCAAGACCGTGAGCTCCG
CCTCTAGGATGTTCACAAACCCCGATAATGGCAGCCCTGCCATGACCCACCGCAACCTGACATCTAGCTC
CCTGAATGACATCTCCGATAAGCCAGAGAAGGACCAGCTGAAGAACAAGTTCATGAAGAAGCTGCCCCGG
GATGCCGAGGCCTCTAATGTGCTGGTGGGCGAGGTGGACTTTCTGGATACCCCATTCATCGCCTTTGTGA
GACTGCAGCAGGCCGTGATGCTGGGCGCCCTGACCGAGGTGCCTGTGCCAACAAGGTTCCTGTTTATCCT
GCTGGGCCCCAAGGGCAAGGCCAAGTCCTACCACGAGATCGGCAGAGCCATCGCCACCCTGATGTCTGAC
GAGGTGTTCCACGATATCGCCTATAAGGCCAAGGACAGGCACGATCTGATCGCCGGCATCGACGAGTTTC
TGGATGAAGTGATCGTGCTGCCACCAGGAGAGTGGGACCCAGCCATCAGAATCGAGCCTCCAAAGAGCCT
GCCTTCTAGCGATAAGAGGAAGAACATGTACTCCGGCGGCGAGAACGTGCAGATGAATGGCGACACCCCT
CACGATGGAGGACACGGAGGAGGAGGACACGGCGACTGCGAGGAGCTGCAGAGAACAGGCAGGTTCTGTG
GCGGCCTGATCAAGGATATCAAGAGGAAGGCCCCATTCTTTGCCTCTGACTTTTACGATGCCCTGAATAT
CCAGGCCCTGAGCGCCATCCTGTTCATCTATCTGGCCACCGTGACAAACGCCATCACCTTTGGCGGACTG
CTGGGCGACGCAACAGATAATATGCAGGGCGTGCTGGAGTCCTTCCTGGGAACCGCCGTGTCTGGAGCCA
TCTTCTGCCTGTTTGCCGGCCAGCCACTGACCATCCTGTCCTCTACAGGCCCCGTGCTGGTGTTTGAGCG
CCTGCTGTTCAACTTCAGCAAGGACAACAATTTCGATTACCTGGAGTTTCGGCTGTGGATCGGCCTGTGG
AGCGCCTTCCTGTGCCTGATCCTGGTGGCCACCGACGCCTCCTTTCTGGTGCAGTACTTCACCCGCTTTA
CAGAGGAGGGCTTCAGCTCCCTGATCTCCTTCATCTTTATCTATGACGCCTTTAAGAAGATGATCAAGCT
GGCCGATTACTATCCCATCAACTCCAATTTCAAGGTCGGCTACAACACCCTGTTTTCTTGCACATGCGTG
CCCCCTGACCCTGCCAACATCAGCATCTCCAATGATACCACACTGGCCCCAGAGTACCTGCCCACCATGT
CTAGCACAGACATGTATCACAATACCACATTCGATTGGGCCTTTCTGAGCAAGAAGGAGTGCTCCAAGTA
TGGCGGCAACCTGGTGGGCAACAATTGTAATTTCGTGCCCGACATCACCCTGATGTCCTTCATCCTGTTT
CTGGGCACCTACACATCCTCTATGGCCCTGAAGAAGTTCAAGACATCTCCATATTTTCCCACCACAGCCA
GAAAGCTGATCAGCGATTTCGCCATCATCCTGTCCATCCTGATCTTTTGCGTGATCGACGCCCTGGTGGG
CGTGGATACCCCAAAGCTGATCGTGCCCAGCGAGTTCAAGCCTACATCCCCAAACAGGGGCTGGTTCGTG
CCACCCTTTGGCGAGAATCCTTGGTGGGTGTGCCTGGCAGCAGCAATCCCAGCCCTGCTGGTGACCATCC
TGATCTTCATGGACCAGCAGATCACAGCCGTGATCGTGAACCGCAAGGAGCACAAGCTGAAGAAGGGCGC
CGGCTACCACCTGGATCTGTTTTGGGTGGCCATCCTGATGGTCATCTGCAGCCTGATGGCACTGCCATGG
TACGTGGCAGCAACCGTGATCTCTATCGCCCACATCGACAGCCTGAAGATGGAGACCGAGACATCCGCCC
CTGGAGAGCAGCCAAAGTTCCTGGGCGTGCGCGAGCAGAGGGTGACCGGCACACTGGTGTTTATCCTGAC
CGGCCTGAGCGTGTTCATGGCCCCAATCCTGAAGTTTATCCCCATGCCTGTGCTGTACGGCGTGTTCCTG
TATATGGGCGTGGCCTCCCTGAATGGCGTGCAGTTTATGGACCGCCTGAAGCTGCTGCTGATGCCTCTGA
AGCACCAGCCAGATTTCATCTACCTGCGGCACGTGCCTCTGAGAAGGGTGCACCTGTTCACCTTTCTGCA
GGTGCTGTGCCTGGCCCTGCTGTGGATCCTGAAGAGCACAGTGGCCGCCATCATCTTCCCAGTGATGATC
CTGGCCCTGGTGGCCGTGCGGAAGGGCATGGACTACCTGTTCTCTCAGCACGATCTGAGCTTTCTGGACG
ATGTGATCCCCGAGAAGGACAAGAAGAAGAAGGAGGATGAGAAGAAGAAGAAGAAGAAGAAGGGCTCTCT
GGACAGCGATAACGACGATTCCGACTGCCCTTATTCTGAGAAGGTGCCCAGCATCAAGATCCCTATGGAT
ATCATGGAGCAGCAGCCATTCCTGTCTGACAGCAAGCCCTCCGATAGAGAGAGGTCTCCTACCTTTCTGG
AGAGACACACATCCTGT
